Addgene plasmid #21881: IRE1b(K536A).9E10.pCDNA3
Depositing lab: David Ron. Depositing organization: NYU Grossman School of Medicine.
Backbone
  Vector backbone: pcDNA3
  Backbone manufacturer: Invitrogen
  Backbone size w/o insert (bp): 5446
  Vector type: Mammalian Expression
  Selectable markers: Neomycin (select with G418)
Growth in bacteria
  Bacterial resistance: Ampicillin, 100 μg/mL
  Growth temperature: 37°C
  Growth strain: DH5alpha
  Copy number: High Copy
Gene/Insert
  Gene/Insert name: IRE1b
  Species: M. musculus (mouse)
  Insert size (bp): 2806
  Mutation: K536A
  Entrez Gene: Ern2 (a.k.a. Ern1, Ire1, Ire1b, ire1-beta, mIre1)
  Tag / fusion protein: Myc (9E10) (C terminal on insert)
  Cloning method: Restriction Enzyme; 5′ cloning site EcoRI (not destroyed); 3′ cloning site XhoI (not destroyed)
  Sequencing primers: 5′ CMV-F; 3′ BGH-rev
Terms and licenses: Academic/Nonprofit Terms; Industry Terms: Not Available to Industry
Depositor comments: Addgene sequencing results show an additional mutation in the coding region, causing L850P substitution in the amino acid sequence. Mouse IRE1b, K536A, 9E10-tagged at C-term, assembled from lambda-phage clones 37 and 26, in pCDNA3. The K->A mutation introduces a second MSc1 site into the plasmid at position 2578.
How to cite: IRE1b(K536A).9E10.pCDNA3 was a gift from David Ron (Addgene plasmid # 21881 ; http://n2t.net/addgene:21881 ; RRID:Addgene_21881)
