[The description below was written by a language model from this plasmid's Addgene catalogue record and pLannotate feature annotations shown in this document.]
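Description:
IRE1b(K536A).9E10.pCDNA3 is a mammalian expression plasmid built on the pcDNA3 backbone, carrying a mutant form of mouse IRE1β (gene Ern2), a transmembrane kinase/endoribonuclease that senses endoplasmic reticulum stress. The roughly 2.8 kb insert, assembled from two lambda phage clones, sits between the EcoRI and XhoI sites, and the full construct is about 8.2 kb. Transcription is driven by the human cytomegalovirus immediate-early enhancer and promoter and terminated by the bovine growth hormone polyadenylation signal. T7 and SP6 phage promoters flank the cloning site, which would permit in vitro transcription of either strand. The protein carries a C-terminal Myc epitope recognised by the 9E10 antibody, allowing detection or immunoprecipitation; this tag is not separately annotated in the feature table.

The defining change is K536A, a lysine-to-alanine substitution; the record does not state its functional consequence, although substitutions of this kind in IRE1 proteins are generally used to disable kinase activity. The mutation also creates an additional diagnostic restriction site in the plasmid. Repository sequencing found a second, unintended coding change, L850P, which users should take into account when interpreting results.

For propagation in E. coli the plasmid has a high-copy ColE1/pUC-type origin and a β-lactamase gene conferring ampicillin resistance, along with an f1 origin for single-stranded DNA production. A neomycin phosphotransferase cassette under the SV40 early promoter with an SV40 polyadenylation signal allows G418 selection of stably transfected mammalian cells. Short annotated fragments such as the HIV-1 LTR, ble and lacI matches appear to be backbone remnants or incidental hits rather than functional parts. The construct suits transient or stable expression of mutant IRE1β in studies of the unfolded protein response.
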