Features (pLannotate 1.2.2; 21 found; start..end, strand, type, name):
     36..80      -  misc_feature   bom (fragment): basis of mobility region from pBR322
    235..614     +  enhancer       CMV enhancer: human cytomegalovirus immediate early enhancer
    615..818     +  promoter       CMV promoter: human cytomegalovirus (CMV) immediate early promoter
    814..847     +  LTR            5' LTR (truncated) (fragment): truncated 5' long terminal repeat (LTR) from HIV-1
    863..881     +  promoter       T7 promoter: promoter for bacteriophage T7 RNA polymerase
    975..3704    +  CDS            Ern2: ERN2_MOUSE - Also known as Ire2 From Mus musculus (Mouse).
   3771..3789    -  promoter       SP6 promoter: promoter for bacteriophage SP6 RNA polymerase
   3815..4039    +  polyA_signal   bGH poly(A) signal: bovine growth hormone polyadenylation signal
   4043..4064    +  promoter       SV40 promoter (fragment): SV40 enhancer and early promoter
   4085..4513    +  rep_origin     f1 ori (sequence partly withheld): f1 bacteriophage origin of replication; arrow indicates direction of (+) strand synthesis
   4527..4857    +  promoter       SV40 promoter: SV40 enhancer and early promoter
   4924..5715    +  CDS            neo: KKA2_KLEPN - Also known as kan, nptII. Experimental evidence at protein level: Swiss-Prot protein existence level 1. Resistance to kanamycin, neomycin, paromomycin, ribostamycin, butirosin and gentamicin B. From Klebsiella pneumoniae.
   5739..5897    +  CDS            ble (fragment): BLE_KLEPN - Experimental evidence at protein level: Swiss-Prot protein existence level 1. Binding protein with a strong affinity to the bleomycin family of antibiotics. Binds to CL990; an antimitotic-antibiotic compound. From Klebsiella pneumoniae.
   5892..6013    +  polyA_signal   SV40 poly(A) signal: SV40 polyadenylation signal
   6086..6102    -  protein_bind   lac operator: The lac repressor binds to the lac operator to inhibit transcription in E. coli. This inhibition can be relieved by adding lactose or isopropyl-β-D-thiogalactopyranoside (IPTG). lac repressor encoded by lacI
   6110..6140    -  promoter       lac promoter: promoter for the E. coli lac operon
   6155..6176    -  protein_bind   CAP binding site: CAP binding activates transcription in the presence of cAMP. E. coli catabolite activator protein
   6189..6281    -  CDS            lacI (fragment): lac repressor; lacI; The lac repressor binds to the lac operator to inhibit transcription in E. coli. This inhibition can be relieved by adding lactose or isopropyl-β-D-thiogalactopyranoside (IPTG).
   6464..7052    -  rep_origin     ori: high-copy-number ColE1/pMB1/pBR322/pUC origin of replication
   7223..8083    -  CDS            AmpR: β-lactamase; bla; confers resistance to ampicillin, carbenicillin, and related antibiotics
   8084..8188    -  promoter       AmpR promoter: bla
>Addgene plasmid #21881 | IRE1b(K536A).9E10.pCDNA3 | depositor full sequence | sequence record 10062 | Author sequence
GACGGATCGGGAGATCTCCCGATCCCCTATGGTCGACTCTCAGTACAATCTGCTCTGATGCCGCATAGTT
AAGCCAGTATCTGCTCCCTGCTTGTGTGTTGGAGGTCGCTGAGTAGTGCGCGAGCAAAATTTAAGCTACA
ACAAGGCAAGGCTTGACCGACAATTGCATGAAGAATCTGCTTAGGGTTAGGCGTTTTGCGCTGCTTCGCG
ATGTACGGGCCAGATATACGCGTTGACATTGATTATTGACTAGTTATTAATAGTAATCAATTACGGGGTC
ATTAGTTCATAGCCCATATATGGAGTTCCGCGTTACATAACTTACGGTAAATGGCCCGCCTGGCTGACCG
CCCAACGACCCCCGCCCATTGACGTCAATAATGACGTATGTTCCCATAGTAACGCCAATAGGGACTTTCC
ATTGACGTCAATGGGTGGACTATTTACGGTAAACTGCCCACTTGGCAGTACATCAAGTGTATCATATGCC
AAGTACGCCCCCTATTGACGTCAATGACGGTAAATGGCCCGCCTGGCATTATGCCCAGTACATGACCTTA
TGGGACTTTCCTACTTGGCAGTACATCTACGTATTAGTCATCGCTATTACCATGGTGATGCGGTTTTGGC
AGTACATCAATGGGCGTGGATAGCGGTTTGACTCACGGGGATTTCCAAGTCTCCACCCCATTGACGTCAA
TGGGAGTTTGTTTTGGCACCAAAATCAACGGGACTTTCCAAAATGTCGTAACAACTCCGCCCCATTGACG
CAAATGGGCGGTAGGCGTGTACGGTGGGAGGTCTATATAAGCAGAGCTCTCTGGCTAACTAGAGAACCCA
CTGCTTACTGGCTTATCGAAATTAATACGACTCACTATAGGGAGACCCAAGCTTGGTACCGAGCTCGGAT
CCACTAGTAACGGCCGCCAGTGTGCTGGAATTCGGCACGAGGAGACTTTGTGGTTGCCCAGACTATGGCG
AGACCAGTCCAGAGATTTCAACTGTGGTCTCCTCTCGGGTTCCTGCTGCAGCTTGTGACGTTGCTGGGGA
AACTCGGTCCACAGGTCCAGTCTGTCAGGCCAGAGAGCCTTCTGTTTGTGTCTACCTTGGACGGAAGTCT
CCATGCACTGAACAAGCAGACAGGGGACTTGAAGTGGACAGTGAAGGATGACCCCATCATCCAGGGCCCA
ATGTATGTCACAGAAATGGCCTTTCTCTCTGACCCAGCTGACGGCAGCCTGTATGTCTTGGGAACCCAGA
AACAACAGGGGCTGATGAAACTGCCATTCACCATCCCAGAGCTGGTTCATGCCTCTCCCTGTCGCAGCTC
TGATGGTGTCTTCTACACAGGCCGGAAGCAGGATGCCTGGTTTGTAGTGGACCCTGAGTCAGGGGAGACT
CAGATGACACTGACCACAGAAGGCCTCTCTACTCCTCAACTTTTCATTGGCCGAACACAGTACACAGTCT
CCATGCATGACCTACGGACCCCAGCCCTGCGGTGGAACACAACCTATCGCCGCTACTCAGCACCCCTCCT
GAATGGCTCACCCGGGAAATACATGAGCCACCTGACATCCTGTGGGATGGGCCTGCTTCTCACTGTGGAT
CCAGGAAGTGGAATTGTGCTGTGGACACAGGACCTGGGAGTGCCTGTGACAGGGATTTACACATGGCACC
AGGATGGTCTGCACCAGCTGCCCCATCTCACACTGGCTCGGGACACCCTACATTTCCTTGTCCTCCGCTG
GGGCCACATCCGTCTTCCTGCCTCCAGCTACCAAGACACAGCCACCCAGTTCTCTTCCTTAGACACCCAG
CTTTTGATGACACTGTATGTGGGGAAAGAAGAAGCTGGGTTCTATGTCTCTAAAGCACTGGTCCACGCTG
GGGTGGCCCTCGTGCCCCGTGGACTGACCCTGGCACCCATGGACGGTCCCACAACAGATGAGGTGACACT
TCAAGTCTCGGGGGAGCGAGAGGGCTCACCCAGCACTGCTGTCAGATACCCCTCAGGCAGCGTGGCCCTC
CCCAGCCAGTGGCTACTCATTGGATACCACGAACCTCCCCCCGTTCTACACACAACCATGCTGCGGGTTC
ATCCCATCCCAGGGAAAGTGTCTGCTGAGACACGAGCCTCAGAGGACCTCCATGCTCCACCTGTCTTTTT
TGAGCTCCTAAACCTGAGGAGGGAGGATCCAGAACTACATCCTGAAGAGAAAGCTTCAGACTCTTATCCA
GGGCTGGGATCCCAAGACCTGCTAGCAGCTACCTTCACTGCCATCCTCCTGGGAGCCTGGGTCCTCTACC
TGATGAGGCAGCAGCAGCAGAGCCCTTCAGCACCTGCTGGCCCTCCTGACCTCTCACAGGATGCTCAGGG
ACAGCTCTCAAGGGACATCTTACAGGACCAGAGGAGATTTCAAAGCCCCTCAGAGCCAGCCCAGCCACCT
CATGACCCTGAAGGGCAGCCCACCGTGGTGGGGAAGATTTCCTTCAACCCCAAGGATGTGCTGGGCCGTG
GGGCAGGAGGGACTTTTGTTTTCCGAGGACAGTTTGAGGGGCGGGCAGTAGCTGTGGCCAGGCTCCTCCG
AGAGTGCTTTGGCTTGGTACGGCGAGAGGTGCAGCTGCTGCAAGAGTCTGACCGGCACCCCAACGTGCTT
CGCTACTTCTGCACTGAGCATGGTCCCCAGTTCCACTACATTGCCTTGGAGCTCTGCCAGGCCTCCTTGC
AAGAGTACGTGGAGAGCCCAGACCTAGATCGCTGGGGCCTGGAGCCCACCACAGTGCTGCAGCAGATGAT
GTCCGGCCTGGCCCATCTACATTTCTTACACATAGTACACCGTGACCTAAAGCCAGCCAACATTCTCATG
GCTGGGCCTGACAGCCAGGGCCAAGGCAGAGTGGTCATCTCTGACTTCGGCCTCTGCAAGAAGCTACCTG
TTGGCCGTTGTAGCTTCAGTCTCCATTCTGGTATTCCCGGCACAGAAGGCTGGATGGCACTAGAGCTCCT
GCAGCTCCCCCCAGACAGCCCGACCAGCGCTGTGGATATCTTCTCCGCAGGCTGCGTATTTTATTACGTG
CTTTCCGGTGGCAGCCACCCCTTTGGAGAGAGTCTCTACCGACAGGCCAACATCCTCTCAGGGGATCCCT
GTCTGGCTCAGCTGCAGGAAGAGACCCATGACAAGGTTGTGGCATTGGACTTAGTGAGAGCCATGCTGAG
CTTGCTGCCCCAGGATCGCCCCTCGGCAGGATGGGTACTGGCTCACCCCCTCTTTTGGAGCAGAGCTAAG
GAGCTCCAGTTCTTCCAGGATGTCAGTGACTGGTTGGAGAAGGAACCAGATCAGGGGCCTCTCGTGTCGG
CGCTGGAGGCAGGAAGCTACAAGGTGGTCCGGGAAGACTGGCACAAGCACATCTCAGCCCCTCTGCAGGC
AGATCTGAAAAGGTTCCGCTCATACAAAGGGACATCAGTTCGAGACCTGCTCCGGGCCATGAGGAACAAG
AAGCACCACTACAGGGAGCTCCCAGCTGAGGTGCGCCAGACACTAGGCCAACTTCCTGCTGGCTTCATTC
AGTACTTCACACAGCGATTCCCCAGGCTGTTGCTGCACACTCACCGTGCCATGAGGACCTGCGCCTCTGA
GAGCCTCTTCCTGCCCTACTACCCACCAGCTCTGGAAGCCAGGAGGCCAGATGCCACAAAGAGCGGAGGC
GAGCAGAAGCTGATCTCTGAGGAGGATCTGTGACTCGAGCATGCATCTAGAGGGCCCTATTCTATAGTGT
CACCTAAATGCTAGAGCTCGCTGATCAGCCTCGACTGTGCCTTCTAGTTGCCAGCCATCTGTTGTTTGCC
CCTCCCCCGTGCCTTCCTTGACCCTGGAAGGTGCCACTCCCACTGTCCTTTCCTAATAAAATGAGGAAAT
TGCATCGCATTGTCTGAGTAGGTGTCATTCTATTCTGGGGGGTGGGGTGGGGCAGGACAGCAAGGGGGAG
GATTGGGAAGACAATAGCAGGCATGCTGGGGATGCGGTGGGCTCTATGGCTTCTGAGGCGGAAAGAACCA
GCTGGGGCTCTAGGGGGTATCCCC
[124 nt withheld, positions 4085-4208]
C
[32 nt withheld, positions 4210-4241]
CA
[57 nt withheld, positions 4244-4300]
A
[49 nt withheld, positions 4302-4350]
CCTTTGACGTTGGAGTCCACGTTCTTT
[37 nt withheld, positions 4378-4414]
ACCCTATCTCGGTCTATTCTTTTGATTTATAAGGGATTTTGGGGATTTCGGCCTATTGGTTAAAAAATGA
GCTGATTTAACAAAAATTTAACGCGAATTAATTCTGTGGAATGTGTGTCAGTTAGGGTGTGGAAAGTCCC
CAGGCTCCCCAGGCAGGCAGAAGTATGCAAAGCATGCATCTCAATTAGTCAGCAACCAGGTGTGGAAAGT
CCCCAGGCTCCCCAGCAGGCAGAAGTATGCAAAGCATGCATCTCAATTAGTCAGCAACCATAGTCCCGCC
CCTAACTCCGCCCATCCCGCCCCTAACTCCGCCCAGTTCCGCCCATTCTCCGCCCCATGGCTGACTAATT
TTTTTTATTTATGCAGAGGCCGAGGCCGCCTCTGCCTCTGAGCTATTCCAGAAGTAGTGAGGAGGCTTTT
TTGGAGGCCTAGGCTTTTGCAAAAAGCTCCCGGGAGCTTGTATATCCATTTTCGGATCTGATCAAGAGAC
AGGATGAGGATCGTTTCGCATGATTGAACAAGATGGATTGCACGCAGGTTCTCCGGCCGCTTGGGTGGAG
AGGCTATTCGGCTATGACTGGGCACAACAGACAATCGGCTGCTCTGATGCCGCCGTGTTCCGGCTGTCAG
CGCAGGGGCGCCCGGTTCTTTTTGTCAAGACCGACCTGTCCGGTGCCCTGAATGAACTGCAGGACGAGGC
AGCGCGGCTATCGTGGCTGGCCACGACGGGCGTTCCTTGCGCAGCTGTGCTCGACGTTGTCACTGAAGCG
GGAAGGGACTGGCTGCTATTGGGCGAAGTGCCGGGGCAGGATCTCCTGTCATCTCACCTTGCTCCTGCCG
AGAAAGTATCCATCATGGCTGATGCAATGCGGCGGCTGCATACGCTTGATCCGGCTACCTGCCCATTCGA
CCACCAAGCGAAACATCGCATCGAGCGAGCACGTACTCGGATGGAAGCCGGTCTTGTCGATCAGGATGAT
CTGGACGAAGAGCATCAGGGGCTCGCGCCAGCCGAACTGTTCGCCAGGCTCAAGGCGCGCATGCCCGACG
GCGAGGATCTCGTCGTGACCCATGGCGATGCCTGCTTGCCGAATATCATGGTGGAAAATGGCCGCTTTTC
TGGATTCATCGACTGTGGCCGGCTGGGTGTGGCGGACCGCTATCAGGACATAGCGTTGGCTACCCGTGAT
ATTGCTGAAGAGCTTGGCGGCGAATGGGCTGACCGCTTCCTCGTGCTTTACGGTATCGCCGCTCCCGATT
CGCAGCGCATCGCCTTCTATCGCCTTCTTGACGAGTTCTTCTGAGCGGGACTCTGGGGTTCGAAATGACC
GACCAAGCGACGCCCAACCTGCCATCACGAGATTTCGATTCCACCGCCGCCTTCTATGAAAGGTTGGGCT
TCGGAATCGTTTTCCGGGACGCCGGCTGGATGATCCTCCAGCGCGGGGATCTCATGCTGGAGTTCTTCGC
CCACCCCAACTTGTTTATTGCAGCTTATAATGGTTACAAATAAAGCAATAGCATCACAAATTTCACAAAT
AAAGCATTTTTTTCACTGCATTCTAGTTGTGGTTTGTCCAAACTCATCAATGTATCTTATCATGTCTGTA
TACCGTCGACCTCTAGCTAGAGCTTGGCGTAATCATGGTCATAGCTGTTTCCTGTGTGAAATTGTTATCC
GCTCACAATTCCACACAACATACGAGCCGGAAGCATAAAGTGTAAAGCCTGGGGTGCCTAATGAGTGAGC
TAACTCACATTAATTGCGTTGCGCTCACTGCCCGCTTTCCAGTCGGGAAACCTGTCGTGCCAGCTGCATT
AATGAATCGGCCAACGCGCGGGGAGAGGCGGTTTGCGTATTGGGCGCTCTTCCGCTTCCTCGCTCACTGA
CTCGCTGCGCTCGGTCGTTCGGCTGCGGCGAGCGGTATCAGCTCACTCAAAGGCGGTAATACGGTTATCC
ACAGAATCAGGGGATAACGCAGGAAAGAACATGTGAGCAAAAGGCCAGCAAAAGGCCAGGAACCGTAAAA
AGGCCGCGTTGCTGGCGTTTTTCCATAGGCTCCGCCCCCCTGACGAGCATCACAAAAATCGACGCTCAAG
TCAGAGGTGGCGAAACCCGACAGGACTATAAAGATACCAGGCGTTTCCCCCTGGAAGCTCCCTCGTGCGC
TCTCCTGTTCCGACCCTGCCGCTTACCGGATACCTGTCCGCCTTTCTCCCTTCGGGAAGCGTGGCGCTTT
CTCAATGCTCACGCTGTAGGTATCTCAGTTCGGTGTAGGTCGTTCGCTCCAAGCTGGGCTGTGTGCACGA
ACCCCCCGTTCAGCCCGACCGCTGCGCCTTATCCGGTAACTATCGTCTTGAGTCCAACCCGGTAAGACAC
GACTTATCGCCACTGGCAGCAGCCACTGGTAACAGGATTAGCAGAGCGAGGTATGTAGGCGGTGCTACAG
AGTTCTTGAAGTGGTGGCCTAACTACGGCTACACTAGAAGGACAGTATTTGGTATCTGCGCTCTGCTGAA
GCCAGTTACCTTCGGAAAAAGAGTTGGTAGCTCTTGATCCGGCAAACAAACCACCGCTGGTAGCGGTGGT
TTTTTTGTTTGCAAGCAGCAGATTACGCGCAGAAAAAAAGGATCTCAAGAAGATCCTTTGATCTTTTCTA
CGGGGTCTGACGCTCAGTGGAACGAAAACTCACGTTAAGGGATTTTGGTCATGAGATTATCAAAAAGGAT
CTTCACCTAGATCCTTTTAAATTAAAAATGAAGTTTTAAATCAATCTAAAGTATATATGAGTAAACTTGG
TCTGACAGTTACCAATGCTTAATCAGTGAGGCACCTATCTCAGCGATCTGTCTATTTCGTTCATCCATAG
TTGCCTGACTCCCCGTCGTGTAGATAACTACGATACGGGAGGGCTTACCATCTGGCCCCAGTGCTGCAAT
GATACCGCGAGACCCACGCTCACCGGCTCCAGATTTATCAGCAATAAACCAGCCAGCCGGAAGGGCCGAG
CGCAGAAGTGGTCCTGCAACTTTATCCGCCTCCATCCAGTCTATTAATTGTTGCCGGGAAGCTAGAGTAA
GTAGTTCGCCAGTTAATAGTTTGCGCAACGTTGTTGCCATTGCTACAGGCATCGTGGTGTCACGCTCGTC
GTTTGGTATGGCTTCATTCAGCTCCGGTTCCCAACGATCAAGGCGAGTTACATGATCCCCCATGTTGTGC
AAAAAAGCGGTTAGCTCCTTCGGTCCTCCGATCGTTGTCAGAAGTAAGTTGGCCGCAGTGTTATCACTCA
TGGTTATGGCAGCACTGCATAATTCTCTTACTGTCATGCCATCCGTAAGATGCTTTTCTGTGACTGGTGA
GTACTCAACCAAGTCATTCTGAGAATAGTGTATGCGGCGACCGAGTTGCTCTTGCCCGGCGTCAATACGG
GATAATACCGCGCCACATAGCAGAACTTTAAAAGTGCTCATCATTGGAAAACGTTCTTCGGGGCGAAAAC
TCTCAAGGATCTTACCGCTGTTGAGATCCAGTTCGATGTAACCCACTCGTGCACCCAACTGATCTTCAGC
ATCTTTTACTTTCACCAGCGTTTCTGGGTGAGCAAAAACAGGAAGGCAAAATGCCGCAAAAAAGGGAATA
AGGGCGACACGGAAATGTTGAATACTCATACTCTTCCTTTTTCAATATTATTGAAGCATTTATCAGGGTT
ATTGTCTCATGAGCGGATACATATTTGAATGTATTTAGAAAAATAAACAAATAGGGGTTCCGCGCACATT
TCCCCGAAAAGTGCCACCTGACGTC
