>Addgene plasmid #21881 | IRE1b(K536A).9E10.pCDNA3 | addgene partial sequence | sequence record 27677 | 21881 with mErn2-R
CCTGAGGGCAGCCCACCGTGGTGGGGAAGATTTCCTTCAACCCCAAGGATGTGCTGGGCCGTGGGGCAGG
AGGGACTTTTGTTTTCCGAGGACAGTTTGAGGGGCGGGCAGTAGCTGTGGCCAGGCTCCTCCGAGAGTGC
TTTGGCTTGGTACGGCGAGAGGTGCAGCTGCTGCAAGAGTCTGACCGGCACCCCAACGTGCTTCGCTACT
TCTGCACTGAGCATGGTCCCCAGTTCCACTACATTGCCTTGGAGCTCTGCCAGGCCTCCTTGCAAGAGTA
CGTGGAGAGCCCAGACCTAGATCGCTGGGGCCTGGAGCCCACCACAGTGCTGCAGCAGATGATGTCCGGC
CTGGCCCATCTACATTTCTTACACATAGTACACCGTGACCTAAAGCCAGCCAACATTCTCATGGCTGGGC
CTGACAGCCAGGGCCAAGGCAGAGTGGTCATCTCTGACTTCGGCCTCTGCAAGAAGCTACCTGTTGGCCG
TTGTAGCTTCAGTCTCCATTCTGGTATTCCCGGCACAGAAGGCTGGATGGCACTAGAGCTCCTGCAGCTC
CCCCCAGACAGCCCGACCAGCGCTGTGGATATCTTCTCCGCAGGCTGCGTATTTTATTACGTGCTTTCCG
GTGGCAGCCACCCCTTTGGAGAGAGTCTCTACCGACAGGCCAACATCCTCTCANGGGATCCCTGTCTGGC
TCAGCTGCAGGAAGAGACCCATGACAAGGTTGTGGCATTGGACTTAGTGAGAGCCATGCTGAGCTTGCTG
CCCC
