>Addgene plasmid #21881 | IRE1b(K536A).9E10.pCDNA3 | addgene partial sequence | sequence record 27678 | 21881 with BGH-rev
TATAGAATAGGGCCCTCTAGATGCATGCTCGAGTCACAGATCCTCCTCAGAGATCAGCTTCTGCTCGCCT
CCGCTCTTTGTGGCATCTGGCCTCCTGGCTTCCAGAGCTGGTGGGTAGTAGGGCAGGAAGAGGCTCTCAG
AGGCGCAGGTCCTCATGGCACGGTGAGTGTGCAGCAACAGCCTGGGGAATCGCTGTGTGAAGTACTGAAT
GAAGCCAGCAGGAAGTTGGCCTAGTGTCTGGCGCACCTCAGCTGGGGGCTCCCTGTAGTGGTGCTTCTTG
TTCCTCATGGCCCGGAGCAGGTCTCGAACTGATGTCCCTTTGTATGAGCGGAACCTTTTCAGATCTGCCT
GCAGAGGGGCTGAGATGTGCTTGTGCCAGTCTTCCCGGACCACCTTGTAGCTTCCTGCCTCCAGCGCCGA
CACGAGAGGCCCCTGATCTGGTTCCTTCTCCAACCAGTCACTGACATCCTGGAAGAACTGGAGCTCCTTA
GCTCTGCTCCAAAAGAGGGGGTGAGCCAGTACCCATCCTGCCGAGGGGCGATCCTGGGGCAGCAAGCTCA
GCATGGCTCTCACTAAGTCCAATGCCACAACCTTGTCATGGGTCTCTTCCTGCAGCTGAGCCAGACAGGG
ATCCCCTGAGAGGATGTTGGCCTGTCGGTAGAGACTCTCTCCAAAGGGGTGGCTGCCACCGGA
